Addgene plasmid #124551: pET28B-PU.1-ETS-Loop
Purpose: Chimeric ETS domain: Loop of Ets-1 in PU.1 scaffold
Depositing lab: Gregory Poon. Depositing organization: Georgia State University. Publication: Mapping interfacial hydration in ETS-family transcription factor complexes with DNA: a chimeric approach. Albrecht AV, Kim HM, Poon GMK. Nucleic Acids Res. 2018 Nov 16;46(20):10577-10588. doi: 10.1093/nar/gky894. PubMed 30295801.
Backbone
  Vector backbone: pET28b
  Backbone manufacturer: Novagen
  Backbone size w/o insert (bp): 5369
  Total vector size (bp): 5800
  Vector type: Bacterial Expression
Growth in bacteria
  Bacterial resistance: Kanamycin, 50 μg/mL
  Growth temperature: 37°C
  Growth strain: BL21(DE3)
  Growth instructions: Use BL21(DE3) for protein expression.
  Copy number: Low Copy
Gene/Insert
  Gene/Insert name: PU.1 ETS domain (residues 167-272)
  Species: M. musculus (mouse)
  Insert size (bp): 330
  Mutation: Residues 216 to 223 replaced with corresponding sequence from murine Ets-1
  Entrez Gene: Ets1 (a.k.a. D230050P06, Ets-1, Tpl1, p54, vs); Spi1 (a.k.a. Dis-1, Dis1, PU.1, Sfpi-1, Sfpi1, Spi-1, Tcfpu1, Tfpu.1)
  Tag / fusion protein: 6xHis tag (C terminal on insert)
  Cloning method: Restriction Enzyme; 5′ cloning site NcoI (not destroyed); 3′ cloning site HindIII (not destroyed)
  Sequencing primers: 5′ T7 promoter; 3′ T7 terminator
Terms and licenses: Academic/Nonprofit Terms; Industry Terms: Not Available to Industry
How to cite: pET28B-PU.1-ETS-Loop was a gift from Gregory Poon (Addgene plasmid # 124551 ; http://n2t.net/addgene:124551 ; RRID:Addgene_124551)
