[The description below was written by a language model from this plasmid's Addgene catalogue record and pLannotate feature annotations shown in this document.]
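Description:
pET28B-PU.1-ETS-Loop is a bacterial expression plasmid built on the Novagen pET28b backbone for producing a chimeric ETS-family DNA-binding domain in E. coli. The insert encodes the ETS domain of mouse PU.1 (Spi1, residues 167–272) in which residues 216 to 223 have been replaced with the corresponding loop sequence from mouse Ets-1, so that the Ets-1 loop is displayed in the PU.1 scaffold. It was cloned between the NcoI and HindIII sites, which places it in frame with the vector's C-terminal His tag for metal-affinity purification. The automated annotation detects this tag as a partial "9xHis" match, and the short "SET1" fragment nearby appears to be an incidental hit to vector sequence rather than a designed fusion.

Expression follows the standard pET arrangement. A T7 promoter with an adjacent lac operator and the T7 gene 10 ribosome binding site drives the coding sequence, and a T7 terminator follows it. The plasmid's own lacI gene supplies repressor, keeping transcription off until IPTG induction in a host that provides T7 RNA polymerase, such as BL21(DE3). Replication relies on a pBR322-type origin accompanied by rop and bom, consistent with the low copy number in the record. Selection is by kanamycin through the KanR gene, and an f1 origin is also present. The TcR and AmpR promoter fragments in the feature table are backbone remnants, not functional markers. The sequenced record is 5,607 nt, somewhat shorter than the catalogue's approximate total of 5,800 bp.

The purified protein is intended for biophysical comparison of ETS domain–DNA complexes. The associated work used such chimeras to map interfacial hydration.
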