Features (pLannotate 1.2.2; 19 found; start..end, strand, type, name):
     26..73      -  terminator     T7 terminator: transcription terminator for bacteriophage T7 RNA polymerase
     81..130     -  CDS            SET1 (fragment): solubility-enhancement tag derived from T7 phage gene 10B
    140..157     -  CDS            9xHis (fragment): 9xHis affinity tag
    224..538     -  CDS            Spi1 (fragment): SPI1_MOUSE - Also known as Sfpi-1, Sfpi1. Experimental evidence at protein level: Swiss-Prot protein existence level 1. Binds to the PU-box, a purine-rich DNA sequence (5'-GAGGAA- 3') that can act as a lymphoid-specific enhancer. This protein is a transcriptional activator that may be specifically involved in the differentiation or activation of macrophages or B-cells. Also binds RNA and may modulate pre-mRNA splicing. From Mus musculus (Mouse).
    548..570     -  RBS            RBS: efficient ribosome binding site from bacteriophage T7 gene 10 (Olins and Rangwala, 1989)
    585..609     -  protein_bind   lac operator: The lac repressor binds to the lac operator to inhibit transcription in E. coli. This inhibition can be relieved by adding lactose or isopropyl-β-D-thiogalactopyranoside (IPTG). lac repressor encoded by lacI
    610..628     -  promoter       T7 promoter: promoter for bacteriophage T7 RNA polymerase
    650..929     +  CDS            TcR (fragment): tetracycline efflux protein; tet; confers resistance to tetracycline
    937..1014    +  promoter       lacI promoter: lacI
   1015..2097    +  CDS            lacI: lac repressor; lacI; The lac repressor binds to the lac operator to inhibit transcription in E. coli. This inhibition can be relieved by adding lactose or isopropyl-β-D-thiogalactopyranoside (IPTG).
   2110..2131    +  protein_bind   CAP binding site: CAP binding activates transcription in the presence of cAMP. E. coli catabolite activator protein
   2146..2437    +  CDS            TcR (fragment): tetracycline efflux protein; tet; confers resistance to tetracycline
   2509..2889    -  CDS            YPB1_ECOLX: Protein predicted: Swiss-Prot protein existence level 4. From Escherichia coli.
   2906..3097    +  CDS            rop: Rop protein, which maintains plasmids at low copy number; rop
   3199..3338    +  misc_feature   bom: basis of mobility region from pBR322
   3524..4112    -  rep_origin     ori: high-copy-number ColE1/pMB1/pBR322/pUC origin of replication
   4234..5049    +  CDS            KanR: aminoglycoside phosphotransferase; aph(3')-Ia; confers resistance to kanamycin in bacteria or G418 (Geneticin®) in eukaryotes
   5058..5115    -  promoter       AmpR promoter (fragment): bla
   5168..5596    -  rep_origin     f1 ori (sequence partly withheld): f1 bacteriophage origin of replication; arrow indicates direction of (+) strand synthesis
>Addgene plasmid #124551 | pET28B-PU.1-ETS-Loop | addgene full sequence | sequence record 243104 | Addgene NGS Result
ATCCGGATATAGTTCCTCCTTTCAGCAAAAAACCCCTCAAGACCCGTTTAGAGGCCCCAAGGGGTTATGC
TAGTTATTGCTCAGCGGTGGCAGCAGCCAACTCAGCTTCCTTTCGGGCTTTGTTAGCAGCCGGATCTCAG
TGGTGGTGGTGGTGGTGCTCGAGTGCGGCCGCAAGCTTTTAGTGGTGATGATGGTGATGCGAACGAGACC
CGCGCGGGACTAAATGTGGAGGCAGACGGCGTTCAGCCAACCCGCCACGCCCTAACACTTCTCCAGAAAA
CTGATACGTCAATTTTTTCTTCACCTTCTTAACTTCGCCAGTCTTTCCGTAGTTACGCAGCGCACGCGCC
ATCTTTTGGTACGTCATTTTTGGTTTGTTTTTGCGTTTCCCCCAACGGTGCGCCAGAGCCTCCTTGTGCT
TACTGCTGAACTGAAATGTCCCTTTATCCTTATCTACCCACCAGATTGAATCCTTCATGTCTCCTGAACG
CAACAGGTCTAACAGAAATTGGTACAGACGGATCTTTTTCTTAGAACCCATGGTATATCTCCTTCTTAAA
GTTAAACAAAATTATTTCTAGAGGGGAATTGTTATCCGCTCACAATTCCCCTATAGTGAGTCGTATTAAT
TTCGCGGGATCGAGATCTCGATCCTCTACGCCGGACGCATCGTGGCCGGCATCACCGGCGCCACAGGTGC
GGTTGCTGGCGCCTATATCGCCGACATCACCGATGGGGAAGATCGGGCTCGCCACTTCGGGCTCATGAGC
GCTTGTTTCGGCGTGGGTATGGTGGCAGGCCCCGTGGCCGGGGGACTGTTGGGCGCCATCTCCTTGCATG
CACCATTCCTTGCGGCGGCGGTGCTCAACGGCCTCAACCTACTACTGGGCTGCTTCCTAATGCAGGAGTC
GCATAAGGGAGAGCGTCGAGATCCCGGACACCATCGAATGGCGCAAAACCTTTCGCGGTATGGCATGATA
GCGCCCGGAAGAGAGTCAATTCAGGGTGGTGAATGTGAAACCAGTAACGTTATACGATGTCGCAGAGTAT
GCCGGTGTCTCTTATCAGACCGTTTCCCGCGTGGTGAACCAGGCCAGCCACGTTTCTGCGAAAACGCGGG
AAAAAGTGGAAGCGGCGATGGCGGAGCTGAATTACATTCCCAACCGCGTGGCACAACAACTGGCGGGCAA
ACAGTCGTTGCTGATTGGCGTTGCCACCTCCAGTCTGGCCCTGCACGCGCCGTCGCAAATTGTCGCGGCG
ATTAAATCTCGCGCCGATCAACTGGGTGCCAGCGTGGTGGTGTCGATGGTAGAACGAAGCGGCGTCGAAG
CCTGTAAAGCGGCGGTGCACAATCTTCTCGCGCAACGCGTCAGTGGGCTGATCATTAACTATCCGCTGGA
TGACCAGGATGCCATTGCTGTGGAAGCTGCCTGCACTAATGTTCCGGCGTTATTTCTTGATGTCTCTGAC
CAGACACCCATCAACAGTATTATTTTCTCCCATGAAGACGGTACGCGACTGGGCGTGGAGCATCTGGTCG
CATTGGGTCACCAGCAAATCGCGCTGTTAGCGGGCCCATTAAGTTCTGTCTCGGCGCGTCTGCGTCTGGC
TGGCTGGCATAAATATCTCACTCGCAATCAAATTCAGCCGATAGCGGAACGGGAAGGCGACTGGAGTGCC
ATGTCCGGTTTTCAACAAACCATGCAAATGCTGAATGAGGGCATCGTTCCCACTGCGATGCTGGTTGCCA
ACGATCAGATGGCGCTGGGCGCAATGCGCGCCATTACCGAGTCCGGGCTGCGCGTTGGTGCGGATATCTC
GGTAGTGGGATACGACGATACCGAAGACAGCTCATGTTATATCCCGCCGTTAACCACCATCAAACAGGAT
TTTCGCCTGCTGGGGCAAACCAGCGTGGACCGCTTGCTGCAACTCTCTCAGGGCCAGGCGGTGAAGGGCA
ATCAGCTGTTGCCCGTCTCACTGGTGAAAAGAAAAACCACCCTGGCGCCCAATACGCAAACCGCCTCTCC
CCGCGCGTTGGCCGATTCATTAATGCAGCTGGCACGACAGGTTTCCCGACTGGAAAGCGGGCAGTGAGCG
CAACGCAATTAATGTAAGTTAGCTCACTCATTAGGCACCGGGATCTCGACCGATGCCCTTGAGAGCCTTC
AACCCAGTCAGCTCCTTCCGGTGGGCGCGGGGCATGACTATCGTCGCCGCACTTATGACTGTCTTCTTTA
TCATGCAACTCGTAGGACAGGTGCCGGCAGCGCTCTGGGTCATTTTCGGCGAGGACCGCTTTCGCTGGAG
CGCGACGATGATCGGCCTGTCGCTTGCGGTATTCGGAATCTTGCACGCCCTCGCTCAAGCCTTCGTCACT
GGTCCCGCCACCAAACGTTTCGGCGAGAAGCAGGCCATTATCGCCGGCATGGCGGCCCCACGGGTGCGCA
TGATCGTGCTCCTGTCGTTGAGGACCCGGCTAGGCTGGCGGGGTTGCCTTACTGGTTAGCAGAATGAATC
ACCGATACGCGAGCGAACGTGAAGCGACTGCTGCTGCAAAACGTCTGCGACCTGAGCAACAACATGAATG
GTCTTCGGTTTCCGTGTTTCGTAAAGTCTGGAAACGCGGAAGTCAGCGCCCTGCACCATTATGTTCCGGA
TCTGCATCGCAGGATGCTGCTGGCTACCCTGTGGAACACCTACATCTGTATTAACGAAGCGCTGGCATTG
ACCCTGAGTGATTTTTCTCTGGTCCCGCCGCATCCATACCGCCAGTTGTTTACCCTCACAACGTTCCAGT
AACCGGGCATGTTCATCATCAGTAACCCGTATCGTGAGCATCCTCTCTCGTTTCATCGGTATCATTACCC
CCATGAACAGAAATCCCCCTTACACGGAGGCATCAGTGACCAAACAGGAAAAAACCGCCCTTAACATGGC
CCGCTTTATCAGAAGCCAGACATTAACGCTTCTGGAGAAACTCAACGAGCTGGACGCGGATGAACAGGCA
GACATCTGTGAATCGCTTCACGACCACGCTGATGAGCTTTACCGCAGCTGCCTCGCGCGTTTCGGTGATG
ACGGTGAAAACCTCTGACACATGCAGCTCCCGGAGACGGTCACAGCTTGTCTGTAAGCGGATGCCGGGAG
CAGACAAGCCCGTCAGGGCGCGTCAGCGGGTGTTGGCGGGTGTCGGGGCGCAGCCATGACCCAGTCACGT
AGCGATAGCGGAGTGTATACTGGCTTAACTATGCGGCATCAGAGCAGATTGTACTGAGAGTGCACCATTG
CGGTGTGAAATACCGCACAGATGCGTAAGGAGAAAATACCGCATCAGGCGCTCTTCCGCTTCCTCGCTCA
CTGACTCGCTGCGCTCGGTCGTTCGGCTGCGGCGAGCGGTATCAGCTCACTCAAAGGCGGTAATACGGTT
ATCCACAGAATCAGGGGATAACGCAGGAAAGAACATGTGAGCAAAAGGCCAGCAAAAGGCCAGGAACCGT
AAAAAGGCCGCGTTGCTGGCGTTTTTCCATAGGCTCCGCCCCCCTGACGAGCATCACAAAAATCGACGCT
CAAGTCAGAGGTGGCGAAACCCGACAGGACTATAAAGATACCAGGCGTTTCCCCCTGGAAGCTCCCTCGT
GCGCTCTCCTGTTCCGACCCTGCCGCTTACCGGATACCTGTCCGCCTTTCTCCCTTCGGGAAGCGTGGCG
CTTTCTCATAGCTCACGCTGTAGGTATCTCAGTTCGGTGTAGGTCGTTCGCTCCAAGCTGGGCTGTGTGC
ACGAACCCCCCGTTCAGCCCGACCGCTGCGCCTTATCCGGTAACTATCGTCTTGAGTCCAACCCGGTAAG
ACACGACTTATCGCCACTGGCAGCAGCCACTGGTAACAGGATTAGCAGAGCGAGGTATGTAGGCGGTGCT
ACAGAGTTCTTGAAGTGGTGGCCTAACTACGGCTACACTAGAAGGACAGTATTTGGTATCTGCGCTCTGC
TGAAGCCAGTTACCTTCGGAAAAAGAGTTGGTAGCTCTTGATCCGGCAAACAAACCACCGCTGGTAGCGG
TGGTTTTTTTGTTTGCAAGCAGCAGATTACGCGCAGAAAAAAAGGATCTCAAGAAGATCCTTTGATCTTT
TCTACGGGGTCTGACGCTCAGTGGAACGAAAACTCACGTTAAGGGATTTTGGTCATGAACAATAAAACTG
TCTGCTTACATAAACAGTAATACAAGGGGTGTTATGAGCCATATTCAACGGGAAACGTCTTGCTCTAGGC
CGCGATTAAATTCCAACATGGATGCTGATTTATATGGGTATAAATGGGCTCGCGATAATGTCGGGCAATC
AGGTGCGACAATCTATCGATTGTATGGGAAGCCCGATGCGCCAGAGTTGTTTCTGAAACATGGCAAAGGT
AGCGTTGCCAATGATGTTACAGATGAGATGGTCAGACTAAACTGGCTGACGGAATTTATGCCTCTTCCGA
CCATCAAGCATTTTATCCGTACTCCTGATGATGCATGGTTACTCACCACTGCGATCCCCGGGAAAACAGC
ATTCCAGGTATTAGAAGAATATCCTGATTCAGGTGAAAATATTGTTGATGCGCTGGCAGTGTTCCTGCGC
CGGTTGCATTCGATTCCTGTTTGTAATTGTCCTTTTAACAGCGATCGCGTATTTCGTCTCGCTCAGGCGC
AATCACGAATGAATAACGGTTTGGTTGATGCGAGTGATTTTGATGACGAGCGTAATGGCTGGCCTGTTGA
ACAAGTCTGGAAAGAAATGCATAAACTTTTGCCATTCTCACCGGATTCAGTCGTCACTCATGGTGATTTC
TCACTTGATAACCTTATTTTTGACGAGGGGAAATTAATAGGTTGTATTGATGTTGGACGAGTCGGAATCG
CAGACCGATACCAGGATCTTGCCATCCTATGGAACTGCCTCGGTGAGTTTTCTCCTTCATTACAGAAACG
GCTTTTTCAAAAATATGGTATTGATAATCCTGATATGAATAAATTGCAGTTTCATTTGATGCTCGATGAG
TTTTTCTAAGAATTAATTCATGAGCGGATACATATTTGAATGTATTTAGAAAAATAAACAAATAGGGGTT
CCGCGCACATTTCCCCGAAAAGTGCCACCTAAATTGTAAGCGTTAATATTTTGTTAAAATTCGCGTTAAA
TTTTTGTTAAATCAGCTCATTTTTTAACCAATAGGCCGAAATCGGCAAAATCCCTTATAAATCAAAAGAA
TAGACCGAGATAGGGT
[37 nt withheld, positions 5267-5303]
AAAGAACGTGGACTCCAACGTCAAAGG
[49 nt withheld, positions 5331-5379]
T
[91 nt withheld, positions 5381-5471]
G
[124 nt withheld, positions 5473-5596]
CCCATTCGCCA
