>Addgene plasmid #124551 | pET28B-PU.1-ETS-Loop | depositor partial sequence | sequence record 245847 | T7 Promoter
NNNNNNNNNNANNNTCCCNCTAGAATAATTTTGTTTAACTTTAAGAAGGAGATATACCATGGGTTCTAAG
AAAAAGATCCGTCTGTACCAATTTCTGTTAGACCTGTTGCGTTCAGGAGACATGAAGGATTCAATCTGGT
GGGTAGATAAGGATAAAGGGACATTTCAGTTCAGCAGTAAGCACAAGGAGGCTCTGGCGCACCGTTGGGG
GAAACGCAAAAACAAACCAAAAATGACGTACCAAAAGATGGCGCGTGCGCTGCGTAACTACGGAAAGACT
GGCGAAGTTAAGAAGGTGAAGAAAAAATTGACGTATCAGTTTTCTGGAGAAGTGTTAGGGCGTGGCGGGT
TGGCTGAACGCCGTCTGCCTCCACATTTAGTCCCGCGCGGGTCTCGTTCGCATCACCATCATCACCACTA
AAAGCTTGCGGCCGCACTCGAGCACCACCACCACCACCACTGAGATCCGGCTGCTAACAAAGCCCGAAAG
GAAGCTGAGTTGGCTGCTGCCACCGCTGAGCAATAACTAGCATAACCCCTTGGGGCCTCTAAACGGGTCT
TGAGGGGTTTTTTGCTGAAAGGAGGAACTATATCCGGATTGGCGAATGGG
[124 nt withheld, positions 611-734]
C
[91 nt withheld, positions 736-826]
A
[49 nt withheld, positions 828-876]
CCTTTGACGTTGGAGTCCACGTTCTTT
[37 nt withheld, positions 904-940]
ACCCTATCTCGGTCTATTCTTTTGATTTATNANGGNTTTTGNCGATTTCGGCCTATTGGNNAAAAAATGA
GCTGATTTAACAAAAATTTNACGCGAATTTTANNAATATTAACGCTTANNNTTAGTGNACTTTTCGGGGA
NTGTGCGNNNCCCTATTTNTTANTTTTTCNAATACNTNANNATGNATCGCTCANNNNNTTNNNNAANNTC
NTCNNGCATNAANNAACNNCNNTNNTTCNNNTCNNNNTNTNNNNNNNNNTTNNNNNNNNNNNNTNNNNNT
NNNGNNANNN
